Addgene plasmid #223582: pPPI4-Strep-SNAP-CTLA-4-GCN4-His6
Purpose: Protein purification of human CTLA4 with Twin-Strep, SNAP, GCN4 and 6xHis tags from mammalian cells
Depositing lab: Enfu Hui. Depositing organization: University of California, San Diego (UCSD). Publication: PD-L1:CD80 Cis-Heterodimer Triggers the Co-stimulatory Receptor CD28 While Repressing the Inhibitory PD-1 and CTLA-4 Pathways. Zhao Y, Lee CK, Lin CH, Gassen RB, Xu X, Huang Z, Xiao C, Bonorino C, Lu LF, Bui JD, Hui E. Immunity. 2019 Dec 17;51(6):1059-1073.e9. doi: 10.1016/j.immuni.2019.11.003. Epub 2019 Nov 19. PubMed 31757674.
Backbone
  Vector backbone: pPPI4
  Vector type: Mammalian Expression
Growth in bacteria
  Bacterial resistance: Ampicillin, 100 μg/mL
  Growth temperature: 37°C
  Growth strain: DH5alpha
  Copy number: High Copy
Gene/Insert
  Gene/Insert name: CTLA4
  Species: H. sapiens (human)
  Entrez Gene: CTLA4 (a.k.a. ALPS5, CD, CD152, CELIAC3, CTLA-4, GRD4, GSE, IDDM12)
  Tag / fusion protein: Twin-Strep, SNAP (N terminal on insert); GCN4, His6 (C terminal on insert)
  Cloning method: Gibson Cloning
  Sequencing primers: 5′ GCAGTGTAGTCTGAGCAGTAC; 3′ GCTGGCAACTAGAAGGCACAG
Terms and licenses: Academic/Nonprofit Terms; Industry Terms: Not Available to Industry
Depositor comments: Plasmid lab code: L631
How to cite: pPPI4-Strep-SNAP-CTLA-4-GCN4-His6 was a gift from Enfu Hui (Addgene plasmid # 223582 ; http://n2t.net/addgene:223582 ; RRID:Addgene_223582)
