[The description below was written by a language model from this plasmid's Addgene catalogue record and pLannotate feature annotations shown in this document.]
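Description:
pPPI4-Strep-SNAP-CTLA-4-GCN4-His6 is a 7.9 kb mammalian expression plasmid built on the pPPI4 backbone for producing a tagged form of human CTLA4 for purification from mammalian cells. In bacteria it is maintained through a high-copy ColE1/pUC-type origin and selected with ampicillin via the β-lactamase gene. Remnants of a lac promoter/operator region and a lacI fragment are also annotated in the backbone but have no evident role in the payload.

Expression is driven by the human CMV immediate-early enhancer and promoter followed by CMV intron A, which generally boosts transcript processing and yield, and is terminated by the bovine growth hormone polyadenylation signal. The open reading frame begins with a fragment of human tissue plasminogen activator, positioned where a leader would sit and most likely serving as a secretion signal, although the record does not say so explicitly. This is followed by the Strep tag (Twin-Strep per the catalogue entry, only partly recognised in the annotation), a SNAP-tag for covalent labelling with benzylguanine derivatives, a fragment of CTLA4 of about 380 nt rather than the full coding sequence, a segment of yeast GCN4, and a C-terminal His6 tag. The GCN4 piece is presumably the coiled-coil region used to enforce oligomerisation, and the two terminal affinity tags allow tandem purification.

The backbone also carries a mouse DHFR coding sequence with an SV40 poly(A) signal, a marker commonly used for selection or amplification in mammalian producer lines. SV40 promoter sequences are annotated nearby. Short LINE-1 ORF2-like matches appear to be incidental backbone sequence. The associated work concerns CTLA-4, PD-1 and CD28 signalling.
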