Features (pLannotate 1.2.2; 23 found; start..end, strand, type, name):
    287..604     -  promoter       SV40 promoter: SV40 enhancer and early promoter
    683..699     -  protein_bind   lac operator: The lac repressor binds to the lac operator to inhibit transcription in E. coli. This inhibition can be relieved by adding lactose or isopropyl-β-D-thiogalactopyranoside (IPTG). lac repressor encoded by lacI
    707..737     -  promoter       lac promoter: promoter for the E. coli lac operon
    752..773     -  protein_bind   CAP binding site: CAP binding activates transcription in the presence of cAMP. E. coli catabolite activator protein
    786..878     -  CDS            lacI (fragment): lac repressor; lacI; The lac repressor binds to the lac operator to inhibit transcription in E. coli. This inhibition can be relieved by adding lactose or isopropyl-β-D-thiogalactopyranoside (IPTG).
   1061..1649    -  rep_origin     ori: high-copy-number ColE1/pMB1/pBR322/pUC origin of replication
   1820..2680    -  CDS            AmpR: β-lactamase; bla; confers resistance to ampicillin, carbenicillin, and related antibiotics
   2681..2785    -  promoter       AmpR promoter: bla
   2839..3218    +  enhancer       CMV enhancer: human cytomegalovirus immediate early enhancer
   3220..3419    +  promoter       CMV promoter: human cytomegalovirus (CMV) immediate early promoter
   3558..4383    +  intron         CMV intron A: human cytomegalovirus intron A (Chapman et al., 1991)
   4384..4476    +  CDS            PLAT (fragment): TPA_HUMAN - Experimental evidence at protein level: Swiss-Prot protein existence level 1. Converts the abundant, but inactive, zymogen plasminogen to plasmin by hydrolyzing a single Arg-Val bond in plasminogen. By controlling plasmin-mediated proteolysis, it plays an important role in tissue remodeling and degradation, in cell migration and many other physiopathological events. During oocyte activation, plays a role in cortical granule reaction in the zona reaction, which contributes to the block to polyspermy (By similarity). From Homo sapiens (Human).
   4477..4496    +  CDS            Strep-Tag II (fragment): peptide that binds Strep-Tactin®, an engineered form of streptavidin
   4585..5130    +  CDS            SNAP-tag®: human O6-alkylguanine-DNA-alkyltransferase variant that forms covalent bonds with benzylguanine derivatives optimized for bacterial expression
   5173..5553    +  CDS            CTLA4 (fragment): CTLA4_HUMAN - Also known as CD152. Experimental evidence at protein level: Swiss-Prot protein existence level 1. Inhibitory receptor acting as a major negative regulator of T-cell responses. The affinity of CTLA4 for its natural B7 family ligands, CD80 and CD86, is considerably stronger than the affinity of their cognate stimulatory coreceptor CD28. From Homo sapiens (Human).
   5572..5667    +  CDS            GCN4 (fragment): GCN4_YEAST - Also known as AAS101 From Saccharomyces cerevisiae (strain ATCC 204508 / S288c) (Baker's yeast).
   5668..5685    +  CDS            7xHis (fragment): 6xHis affinity tag
   5748..5972    +  polyA_signal   bGH poly(A) signal: bovine growth hormone polyadenylation signal
   5976..5997    +  promoter       SV40 promoter (fragment): SV40 enhancer and early promoter
   6499..7062    +  CDS            DHFR: mouse dihydrofolate reductase; Mus musculus Dhfr
   7133..7267    +  polyA_signal   SV40 poly(A) signal: SV40 polyadenylation signal
   7630..7848    +  CDS            LORF2_HUMAN (fragment): Experimental evidence at protein level: Swiss-Prot protein existence level 1. Has a reverse transcriptase activity required for target- primed reverse transcription of the LINE-1 element mRNA, a crucial step in LINE-1 retrotransposition. Has also an endonuclease activity that allows the introduction of nicks in the chromosomal target DNA. Cleaves DNA in AT-rich regions between a 5' stretch of purines and a 3' stretch of pyrimidines, corresponding to sites of LINE-1 integration in the genome. From Homo sapiens (Human).
   7845..297     +  CDS            Pol (fragment) (across the origin): LORF2_MOUSE - Also known as Gm17492. Experimental evidence at protein level: Swiss-Prot protein existence level 1. Has a reverse transcriptase activity required for target- primed reverse transcription of the LINE-1 element mRNA, a crucial step in LINE-1 retrotransposition. Has also an endonuclease activity that allows the introduction of nicks in the chromosomal target DNA. Cleaves DNA in AT-rich regions between a 5' stretch of purines and a 3' stretch of pyrimidines, corresponding to sites of LINE-1 integration in the genome. From Mus musculus (Mouse).
>Addgene plasmid #223582 | pPPI4-Strep-SNAP-CTLA-4-GCN4-His6 | addgene full sequence | sequence record 444032 | Addgene NGS Result
AAAGACAGCATTTTCAACAAATGGTGCTGGCACAACTGGTGGTTATCATGGAGAAGAATGTGAATTGATC
CATTCCAATCTCCTTGTACTAAGGTCAAATCTAAGTGGATCAAGGAACTCCACATAAAACCAGAGACACT
GAAACTTATAGAGGAGAAAGTGGGGAAAAGCCTCGAAGATATGGGCACAGGGGAAAAATTCCTGAATAGA
ACAGCAATGGCTTGTGCTGTAAGATCGAGAATTGACAAATGGGACCTCATGAAACTCCAAAGCTATCGGA
TCAATTCCTCCAAAAAAGCCTCCTCACTACTTCTGGAATAGCTCAGAGGCCGAGGCGGCCTCGGCCTCTG
CATAAATAAAAAAAATTAGTCAGCCATGCATGGGGCGGAGAATGGGCGGAACTGGGCGGAGTTAGGGGCG
GGATGGGCGGAGTTAGGGGCGGGACTATGGTTGCTGACTAATTGAGATGCATGCTTTGCATACTTCTGCC
TGCTGGGGAGCCTGGGGACTTTCCACACCTGGTTGCTGACTAATTGAGATGCATGCTTTGCATACTTCTG
CCTGCTGGGGAGCCTGGGGACTTTCCACACCCTAACTGACACACATTCCACAGAATTAATTCCCGATCCG
TCGACCTCGAGAGCTTGGCGTAATCATGGTCATAGCTGTTTCCTGTGTGAAATTGTTATCCGCTCACAAT
TCCACACAACATACGAGCCGGAAGCATAAAGTGTAAAGCCTGGGGTGCCTAATGAGTGAGCTAACTCACA
TTAATTGCGTTGCGCTCACTGCCCGCTTTCCAGTCGGGAAACCTGTCGTGCCAGCTGCATTAATGAATCG
GCCAACGCGCGGGGAGAGGCGGTTTGCGTATTGGGCGCTCTTCCGCTTCCTCGCTCACTGACTCGCTGCG
CTCGGTCGTTCGGCTGCGGCGAGCGGTATCAGCTCACTCAAAGGCGGTAATACGGTTATCCACAGAATCA
GGGGATAACGCAGGAAAGAACATGTGAGCAAAAGGCCAGCAAAAGGCCAGGAACCGTAAAAAGGCCGCGT
TGCTGGCGTTTTTCCATAGGCTCCGCCCCCCTGACGAGCATCACAAAAATCGACGCTCAAGTCAGAGGTG
GCGAAACCCGACAGGACTATAAAGATACCAGGCGTTTCCCCCTGGAAGCTCCCTCGTGCGCTCTCCTGTT
CCGACCCTGCCGCTTACCGGATACCTGTCCGCCTTTCTCCCTTCGGGAAGCGTGGCGCTTTCTCATAGCT
CACGCTGTAGGTATCTCAGTTCGGTGTAGGTCGTTCGCTCCAAGCTGGGCTGTGTGCACGAACCCCCCGT
TCAGCCCGACCGCTGCGCCTTATCCGGTAACTATCGTCTTGAGTCCAACCCGGTAAGACACGACTTATCG
CCACTGGCAGCAGCCACTGGTAACAGGATTAGCAGAGCGAGGTATGTAGGCGGTGCTACAGAGTTCTTGA
AGTGGTGGCCTAACTACGGCTACACTAGAAGAACAGTATTTGGTATCTGCGCTCTGCTGAAGCCAGTTAC
CTTCGGAAAAAGAGTTGGTAGCTCTTGATCCGGCAAACAAACCACCGCTGGTAGCGGTGGTTTTTTTGTT
TGCAAGCAGCAGATTACGCGCAGAAAAAAAGGATCTCAAGAAGATCCTTTGATCTTTTCTACGGGGTCTG
ACGCTCAGTGGAACGAAAACTCACGTTAAGGGATTTTGGTCATGAGATTATCAAAAAGGATCTTCACCTA
GATCCTTTTAAATTAAAAATGAAGTTTTAAATCAATCTAAAGTATATATGAGTAAACTTGGTCTGACAGT
TACCAATGCTTAATCAGTGAGGCACCTATCTCAGCGATCTGTCTATTTCGTTCATCCATAGTTGCCTGAC
TCCCCGTCGTGTAGATAACTACGATACGGGAGGGCTTACCATCTGGCCCCAGTGCTGCAATGATACCGCG
AGACCCACGCTCACCGGCTCCAGATTTATCAGCAATAAACCAGCCAGCCGGAAGGGCCGAGCGCAGAAGT
GGTCCTGCAACTTTATCCGCCTCCATCCAGTCTATTAATTGTTGCCGGGAAGCTAGAGTAAGTAGTTCGC
CAGTTAATAGTTTGCGCAACGTTGTTGCCATTGCTACAGGCATCGTGGTGTCACGCTCGTCGTTTGGTAT
GGCTTCATTCAGCTCCGGTTCCCAACGATCAAGGCGAGTTACATGATCCCCCATGTTGTGCAAAAAAGCG
GTTAGCTCCTTCGGTCCTCCGATCGTTGTCAGAAGTAAGTTGGCCGCAGTGTTATCACTCATGGTTATGG
CAGCACTGCATAATTCTCTTACTGTCATGCCATCCGTAAGATGCTTTTCTGTGACTGGTGAGTACTCAAC
CAAGTCATTCTGAGAATAGTGTATGCGGCGACCGAGTTGCTCTTGCCCGGCGTCAATACGGGATAATACC
GCGCCACATAGCAGAACTTTAAAAGTGCTCATCATTGGAAAACGTTCTTCGGGGCGAAAACTCTCAAGGA
TCTTACCGCTGTTGAGATCCAGTTCGATGTAACCCACTCGTGCACCCAACTGATCTTCAGCATCTTTTAC
TTTCACCAGCGTTTCTGGGTGAGCAAAAACAGGAAGGCAAAATGCCGCAAAAAAGGGAATAAGGGCGACA
CGGAAATGTTGAATACTCATACTCTTCCTTTTTCAATATTATTGAAGCATTTATCAGGGTTATTGTCTCA
TGAGCGGATACATATTTGAATGTATTTAGAAAAATAAACAAATAGGGGTTCCGCGCACATTTCCCCGAAA
AGTGCCACCTGACGTCGACGGATCGGGAGATCCGCGTTGACATTGATTATTGACTAGTTATTAATAGTAA
TCAATTACGGGGTCATTAGTTCATAGCCCATATATGGAGTTCCGCGTTACATAACTTACGGTAAATGGCC
CGCCTGGCTGACCGCCCAACGACCCCCGCCCATTGACGTCAATAATGACGTATGTTCCCATAGTAACGCC
AATAGGGACTTTCCATTGACGTCAATGGGTGGAGTATTTACGGTAAACTGCCCACTTGGCAGTACATCAA
GTGTATCATATGCCAAGTCCGCCCCCTATTGACGTCAATGACGGTAAATGGCCCGCCTGGCATTATGCCC
AGTACATGACCTTACGGGACTTTCCTACTTGGCAGTACATCTACGTATTAGTCATCGCTATTACCATGGT
GATGCGGTTTTGGCAGTACACCAATGGGCGTGGATAGCGGTTTGACTCACGGGGATTTCCAAGTCTCCAC
CCCATTGACGTCAATGGGAGTTTGTTTTGGCACCAAAATCAACGGGACTTTCCAAAATGTCGTAATAACC
CCGCCCCGTTGACGCAAATGGGCGGTAGGCGTGTACGGTGGGAGGTCTATATAAGCAGAGCTCGTTTAGT
GAACCGTCAGATCGCCTGGAGACGCCATCCACGCTGTTTTGACCTCCATAGAAGACACCGGGACCGATCC
AGCCTCCGCGGCCGGGAACGGTGCATTGGAACGCGGATTCCCCGTGCCAAGAGTGACGTAAGTACCGCCT
ATAGACTCTATAGGCACACCCCTTTGGCTCTTATGCATGCTATACTGTTTTTGGCTTGGGGCCTATACAC
CCCCGCTTCCTTATGCTATAGGTGATGGTATAGCTTAGCCTATAGGTGTGGGTTATTGACCATTATTGAC
CACTCCCCTATTGGTGACGATACTTTCCATTACTAATCCATAACATGGCTCTTTGCCACAACTATCTCTA
TTGGCTATATGCCAATACTCTGTCCTTCAGAGACTGACACGGACTCTGTATTTTTACAGGATGGGGTCCC
ATTTATTATTTACAAATTCACATATACAACAACGCCGTCCCCCGTGCCCGCAGTTTTTATTAAACATAGC
GTGGGATCTCCACGCGAATCTCGGGTACGTGTTCCGGACATGGGCTCTTCTCCGGTAGCGGCGGAGCTTC
CACATCCGAGCCCTGGTCCCATGCCTCCAGCGGCTCATGGTCGCTCGGCAGCTCCTTGCTCCTAACAGTG
GAGGCCAGACTTAGGCACAGCACAATGCCCACCACCACCAGTGTGCCGCACAAGGCCGTGGCGGTAGGGT
ATGTGTCTGAAAATGAGCTCGGAGATTGGGCTCGCACCGCTGACGCAGATGGAAGACTTAAGGCAGCGGC
AGAAGAAGATGCAGGCAGCTGAGTTGTTGTATTCTGATAAGAGTCAGAGGTAACTCCCGTTGCGGTGCTG
TTAACGGTGGAGGGCAGTGTAGTCTGAGCAGTACTCGTTGCTGCCGCGCGCGCCACCAGACATAATAGCT
GACAGACTAACAGACTGTTCCTTTCCATGGGTCTTTTCTGCAGATGGACGCTATGAAGAGAGGACTGTGC
TGCGTGCTGCTGCTGTGCGGAGCCGTGTTCGTGTCACCAAGCCAGGAAATCCATGCTAGATTCCGATGGA
GCCACCCGCAGTTCGAGAAAGGTGGAGGTTCCGGAGGTGGATCGGGAGGTAGTGCTTGGTCTCATCCTCA
ATTCGAGAAGCTGGAAGTTCTGTTCCAGGGGCCCATGGACAAAGATTGCGAAATGAAACGTACCACCCTG
GATAGCCCGCTGGGCAAACTGGAACTGAGCGGCTGCGAACAGGGCCTGCATGAAATTAAACTGCTGGGTA
AAGGCACCAGCGCGGCCGATGCGGTTGAAGTTCCGGCCCCGGCCGCCGTGCTGGGTGGTCCGGAACCGCT
GATGCAGGCGACCGCGTGGCTGAACGCGTATTTTCATCAGCCGGAAGCGATTGAAGAATTTCCGGTTCCG
GCGCTGCATCATCCGGTGTTTCAGCAGGAGAGCTTTACCCGTCAGGTGCTGTGGAAACTGCTGAAAGTGG
TTAAATTTGGCGAAGTGATTAGCTATCAGCAGCTGGCGGCCCTGGCGGGTAATCCGGCGGCCACCGCCGC
CGTTAAAACCGCGCTGAGCGGTAACCCGGTGCCGATTCTGATTCCGTGCCATCGTGTGGTTAGCTCTAGC
GGTGCGGTTGGCGGTTATGAAGGTGGTCTGGCGGTGAAAGAGTGGCTGCTGGCCCATGAAGGTCATCGTC
TGGGTAAACCGGGTCTGGGAGGTAGCGGTAGCGGTAGCGAGACTGTCCGATTCCAATCTGAAAAAGCAAT
GCACGTGGCCCAGCCTGCTGTGGTACTGGCCAGCAGCCGAGGCATCGCCAGCTTTGTGTGTGAGTATGCA
TCTCCAGGCAAAGCCACTGAGGTCCGGGTGACAGTGCTTCGGCAGGCTGACAGCCAGGTGACTGAAGTCT
GTGCGGCAACCTACATGATGGGGAATGAGTTGACCTTCCTAGATGATTCCATCTGCACGGGCACCTCCAG
TGGAAATCAAGTGAACCTCACTATCCAAGGACTGAGGGCCATGGACACGGGACTCTACATCTGCAAGGTG
GAGCTCATGTACCCACCGCCATACTACCTGGGCATAGGCAACGGAACCCAGATTTATGTAATTGATCCAG
AACCGTGCCCAGATTCTGACTTCGGTGGTTCTGGTGGTTCTATGAAGCAACTGGAGGATAAGGTAGAGGA
ACTTCTGTCCAAGAACTACCATCTTGAAAATGAGGTGGCCCGCTTGAAAAAGCTTGTGGGCGAGAGACAT
CACCATCACCATCACTGAGCGGCCGCTCGAGCATGCATCTAGAGCTTGCGCCTCTAGAGCTCGCTGATCA
GCCTCGACTGTGCCTTCTAGTTGCCAGCCATCTGTTGTTTGCCCCTCCCCCGTGCCTTCCTTGACCCTGG
AAGGTGCCACTCCCACTGTCCTTTCCTAATAAAATGAGGAAATTGCATCGCATTGTCTGAGTAGGTGTCA
TTCTATTCTGGGGGGTGGGGTGGGGCAGGACAGCAAGGGGGAGGATTGGGAAGACAATAGCAGGCATGCT
GGGGATGCGGTGGGCTCTATGGCTTCTGAGGCGGAAAGAACCAGCTGGGGCTCGAGGGGGGATCTCCCGA
TCCCCAGCTTTGCTTCTCAATTTCTTATTTGCATAATGAGAAAAAAAGGAAAATTAATTTTAACACCAAT
TCAGTAGTTGATTGAGCAAATGCGTTGCCAAAAAGGATGCTTTAGAGACAGTGTTCTCTGCACAGATAAG
GACAAACATTATTCAGAGGGAGTACCCAGAGCTGAGACTCCTAAGCCAGTGAGTGGCACAGCATCCAGGG
AGAAATATGCTTGTCATCACCGAAGCCTGATTCCGTAGAGCCACACCCTGGTAAGGGCCAATCTGCTCAC
ACAGGATAGAGAGGGCAGGAGCCAGGGCAGAGCATATAAGGTGAGGTAGGATCAGTTGCTCCTCACATTT
GCTTCTGACATAGTTGTGTTGGGAGCTTGGATAGCTTGGGGGGGGGACAGCTCAGGGCTGCGATTTCGCG
CCAAACTTGACGGCAATCCTAGCGTGAAGGCTGGTAGGATTTTATCCCCGCTGCCATCATGGTTCGACCA
TTGAACTGCATCGTCGCCGTGTCCCAAAATATGGGGATTGGCAAGAACGGAGACCTACCCTGGCCTCCGC
TCAGGAACGAGTTCAAGTACTTCCAAAGAATGACCACAACCTCTTCAGTGGAAGGTAAACAGAATCTGGT
GATTATGGGTAGGAAAACCTGGTTCTCCATTCCTGAGAAGAATCGACCTTTAAAGGACAGAATTAATATA
GTTCTCAGTAGAGAACTCAAAGAACCACCACGAGGAGCTCATTTTCTTGCCAAAAGTTTGGATGATGCCT
TAAGACTTATTGAACAACCGGAATTGGCAAGTAAAGTAGACATGGTTTGGATAGTCGGAGGCAGTTCTGT
TTACCAGGAAGCCATGAATCAACCAGGCCACCTCAGACTCTTTGTGACAAGGATCATGCAGGAATTTGAA
AGTGACACGTTTTTCCCAGAAATTGATTTGGGGAAATATAAACTTCTCCCAGAATACCCAGGCGTCCTCT
CTGAGGTCCAGGAGGAAAAAGGCATCAAGTATAAGTTTGAAGTCTACGAGAAGAAAGACTAACAGGAAGA
TGCTTTCAAGTTCTCTGCTCCCCTCCTAAAGCTATGCATTTTTATAAGACCATGCTAGCTTGAACTTGTT
TATTGCAGCTTATAATGGTTACAAATAAAGCAATAGCATCACAAATTTCACAAATAAAGCATTTTTTTCA
CTGCATTCTAGTTGTGGTTTGTCCAAACTCATCAATGTATCTTATCATGTCTGGATCAACGATAGCTTAT
CTGTGGGCGATGCCAAGCACCTGGATGCTGTTGGTTTCCTGCTACTGATTTAGAAGCCATTTGCCCCCTG
AGTGGGGCTTGGGAGCACTAACTTTCTCTTTCAAAGGAAGCAATGCAGAAAGAAAAGCATACAAAGTATA
AGCTGCCATGTAATAATGGAAGAAGATAAGGTTGTATGAATTAGATTTACATACTTCTGAATTGAAACTA
AACACCTTTAAATTCTTAAATATATAACACATTTCATATGAAAGTATTTTACATAAGTAACTCAGATACA
TAGAAAACAAAGCTAATGATAGGTGTCCCTAAAAGTTCATTTATTAATTCTACAAATGATGAGCTGGCCA
TCAAAATTCCAGCTCAATTCTTCAACGAATTAGAAAGAGCAATCTGCAAACTCATCTGGAATAACAAAAA
ACCTAGGATAGCAAAAACTCTTCTCAAGGATAAAAGAACCTCTGGTGGAATCACCATGCCTGACCTAAAG
CTGTACTACAGAGCAATTGTGATAAAAACTGCATGGTACTGATATAGAAACGGACAAGTAGACCAATGGA
ATAGAACCCACACACCTATGGTCACTTGATCTTCAACAAGAGAGCTAAAACCATCCACTGGAAA
